>Addgene plasmid #194898 | pgRNA_hMECP2_promoter_No3 | addgene full sequence | sequence record 382876 | Addgene NGS Result
CTCTGATGCCGCATAGTTAAGCCAGTATCTGCTCCCTGCTTGTGTGTTGGAGGTCGCTGAGTAGTGCGCG
AGCAAAATTTAAGCTACAACAAGGCAAGGCTTGACCGACAATTGCATGAAGAATCTGCTTAGGGTTAGGC
GTTTTGCGCTGCTTCGCGATGTACGGGCCAGATATACGCGTTGACATTGATTATTGACTAGTTATTAATA
GTAATCAATTACGGGGTCATTAGTTCATAGCCCATATATGGAGTTCCGCGTTACATAACTTACGGTAAAT
GGCCCGCCTGGCTGACCGCCCAACGACCCCCGCCCATTGACGTCAATAATGACGTATGTTCCCATAGTAA
CGCCAATAGGGACTTTCCATTGACGTCAATGGGTGGAGTATTTACGGTAAACTGCCCACTTGGCAGTACA
TCAAGTGTATCATATGCCAAGTACGCCCCCTATTGACGTCAATGACGGTAAATGGCCCGCCTGGCATTAT
GCCCAGTACATGACCTTATGGGACTTTCCTACTTGGCAGTACATCTACGTATTAGTCATCGCTATTACCA
TGGTGATGCGGTTTTGGCAGTACATCAATGGGCGTGGATAGCGGTTTGACTCACGGGGATTTCCAAGTCT
CCACCCCATTGACGTCAATGGGAGTTTGTTTTGGCACCAAAATCAACGGGACTTTCCAAAATGTCGTAAC
AACTCCGCCCCATTGACGCAAATGGGCGGTAGGCGTGTACGGTGGGAGGTCTATATAAGCAGCGCGTTTT
GCCTGTACTGGGTCTCTCTGGTTAGACCAGATCTGAGCCTGGGAGCTCTCTGGCTAACTAGGGAACCCAC
TGCTTAAGCCTCAATAAAGCTTGCCTTGAGTGCTTCAAGTAGTGTGTGCCCGTCTGTTGTGTGACTCTGG
TAACTAGAGATCCCTCAGACCCTTTTAGTCAGTGTGGAAAATCTCTAGCAGTGGCGCCCGAACAGGGACT
TGAAAGCGAAAGGGAAACCAGAGGAGCTCTCTCGACGCAGGACTCGGCTTGCTGAAGCGCGCACGGCAAG
AGGCGAGGGGCGGCGACTGGTGAGTACGCCAAAAATTTTGACTAGCGGAGGCTAGAAGGAGAGAGATGGG
TGCGAGAGCGTCAGTATTAAGCGGGGGAGAATTAGATCGCGATGGGAAAAAATTCGGTTAAGGCCAGGGG
GAAAGAAAAAATATAAATTAAAACATATAGTATGGGCAAGCAGGGAGCTAGAACGATTCGCAGTTAATCC
TGGCCTGTTAGAAACATCAGAAGGCTGTAGACAAATACTGGGACAGCTACAACCATCCCTTCAGACAGGA
TCAGAAGAACTTAGATCATTATATAATACAGTAGCAACCCTCTATTGTGTGCATCAAAGGATAGAGATAA
AAGACACCAAGGAAGCTTTAGACAAGATAGAGGAAGAGCAAAACAAAAGTAAGACCACCGCACAGCAAGC
GGCCGGCCGCTGATCTTCAGACCTGGAGGAGGAGATATGAGGGACAATTGGAGAAGTGAATTATATAAAT
ATAAAGTAGTAAAAATTGAACCATTAGGAGTAGCACCCACCAAGGCAAAGAGAAGAGTGGTGCAGAGAGA
AAAAAGAGCAGTGGGAATAGGAGCTTTGTTCCTTGGGTTCTTGGGAGCAGCAGGAAGCACTATGGGCGCA
GCGTCAATGACGCTGACGGTACAGGCCAGACAATTATTGTCTGGTATAGTGCAGCAGCAGAACAATTTGC
TGAGGGCTATTGAGGCGCAACAGCATCTGTTGCAACTCACAGTCTGGGGCATCAAGCAGCTCCAGGCAAG
AATCCTGGCTGTGGAAAGATACCTAAAGGATCAACAGCTCCTGGGGATTTGGGGTTGCTCTGGAAAACTC
ATTTGCACCACTGCTGTGCCTTGGAATGCTAGTTGGAGTAATAAATCTCTGGAACAGATTTGGAATCACA
CGACCTGGATGGAGTGGGACAGAGAAATTAACAATTACACAAGCTTAATACACTCCTTAATTGAAGAATC
GCAAAACCAGCAAGAAAAGAATGAACAAGAATTATTGGAATTAGATAAATGGGCAAGTTTGTGGAATTGG
TTTAACATAACAAATTGGCTGTGGTATATAAAATTATTCATAATGATAGTAGGAGGCTTGGTAGGTTTAA
GAATAGTTTTTGCTGTACTTTCTATAGTGAATAGAGTTAGGCAGGGATATTCACCATTATCGTTTCAGAC
CCACCTCCCAACCCCGAGGGGACCCGACAGGCCCGAAGGAATAGAAGAAGAAGGTGGAGAGAGAGACAGA
GACAGATCCATTCGATTAGTGAACGGATCGGCACTGCGTGCGCCAATTCTGCAGACAAATGGCAGTATTC
ATCCACAATTTTAAAAGAAAAGGGGGGATTGGGGGGTACAGTGCAGGGGAAAGAATAGTAGACATAATAG
CAACAGACATACAAACTAAAGAATTACAAAAACAAATTACAAAAATTCAAAATTTTCGGGTTTATTACAG
GGACAGCAGAGATCCAGTTTGGTTAGTACCGGGCCCGCTCTAGAGATCCGACGCGCCATCTCTAGGCCCG
CGCCGGCCCCCTCGCACGGACTTGTGGGAGAAGCTCGGCTACTCCCCTGCCCCGGTTAATTTGCATATAA
TATTTCCTAGTAACTATAGAGGCTTAATGTGCGATAAAAGACAGATAATCTGTTCTTTTTAATACTAGCT
ACATTTTACATGATAGGCTTGGATTTCTATAACTTCGTATAGCATACATTATACGAAGTTATAAACAGCA
CAAAAGGAAACTCACCCTAACTGTAAAGTAATTGTGTGTTTTGAGACTATAAGTATCCCTTGGAGAACCA
CCTTGTTGGCAGCCAATCAACAGCTGGAGGTTTAAGAGCTATGCTGGAAACAGCATAGCAAGTTTAAATA
AGGCTAGTCCGTTATCAACTTGAAAAAGTGGCACCGAGTCGGTGCTTTTTTTCTCGAGTACTAGGATCCA
TTAGGCGGCCGCGTGGATAACCGTATTACCGCCATGCATTAGTTATTAATAGTAATCAATTACGGGGTCA
TTAGTTCATAGCCCATATATGGAGTTCCGCGTTACATAACTTACGGTAAATGGCCCGCCTGGCTGACCGC
CCAACGACCCCCGCCCATTGACGTCAATAATGACGTATGTTCCCATAGTAACGCCAATAGGGACTTTCCA
TTGACGTCAATGGGTGGAGTATTTACGGTAAACTGCCCACTTGGCAGTACATCAAGTGTATCATATGCCA
AGTACGCCCCCTATTGACGTCAATGACGGTAAATGGCCCGCCTGGCATTATGCCCAGTACATGACCTTAT
GGGACTTTCCTACTTGGCAGTACATCTACGTATTAGTCATCGCTATTACCATGGTGATGCGGTTTTGGCA
GTACATCAATGGGCGTGGATAGCGGTTTGACTCACGGGGATTTCCAAGTCTCCACCCCATTGACGTCAAT
GGGAGTTTGTTTTGGCACCAAAATCAACGGGACTTTCCAAAATGTCGTAACAACTCCGCCCCATTGACGC
AAATGGGCGGTAGGCGTGTACGGTGGGAGGTCTATATAAGCAGAGCTGGTTTAGTGAACCGTCAGATCCG
CTAGCCCACCATGACCGAGTACAAGCCCACGGTGCGCCTCGCCACCCGCGACGACGTCCCCCGGGCCGTA
CGCACCCTCGCCGCCGCGTTCGCCGACTACCCCGCCACGCGCCACACCGTCGACCCGGACCGCCACATCG
AGCGGGTCACCGAGCTGCAAGAACTCTTCCTCACGCGCGTCGGGCTCGACATCGGCAAGGTGTGGGTCGC
GGACGACGGCGCCGCGGTGGCGGTCTGGACCACGCCGGAGAGCGTCGAAGCGGGGGCGGTGTTCGCCGAG
ATCGGCCCGCGCATGGCCGAGTTGAGCGGTTCCCGGCTGGCCGCGCAGCAACAGATGGAAGGCCTCCTGG
CGCCGCACCGGCCCAAGGAGCCCGCGTGGTTCCTGGCCACCGTCGGCGTCTCGCCCGACCACCAGGGCAA
GGGTCTGGGCAGCGCCGTCGTGCTCCCCGGAGTGGAGGCGGCCGAGCGCGCCGGGGTGCCCGCCTTCCTG
GAGACCTCCGCGCCCCGCAACCTCCCCTTCTACGAGCGGCTCGGCTTCACCGTCACCGCCGACGTCGAGG
TGCCCGAAGGACCGCGCACCTGGTGCATGACCCGCAAGCCCGGTGCCGGATCGGGAGAGGGCAGAGGAAG
TCTGCTAACATGCGGTGACGTCGAGGAGAATCCTGGCCCACCGGTCGCCACCATGGTGAGCAAGGGCGAG
GAGGATAACATGGCCATCATCAAGGAGTTCATGCGCTTCAAGGTGCACATGGAGGGCTCCGTGAACGGCC
ACGAGTTCGAGATCGAGGGCGAGGGCGAGGGCCGCCCCTACGAGGGCACCCAGACCGCCAAGCTGAAGGT
GACCAAGGGTGGCCCCCTGCCCTTCGCCTGGGACATCCTGTCCCCTCAGTTCATGTACGGCTCCAAGGCC
TACGTGAAGCACCCCGCCGACATCCCCGACTACTTGAAGCTGTCCTTCCCCGAGGGCTTCAAGTGGGAGC
GCGTGATGAACTTCGAGGACGGCGGCGTGGTGACCGTGACCCAGGACTCCTCCCTGCAGGACGGCGAGTT
CATCTACAAGGTGAAGCTGCGCGGCACCAACTTCCCCTCCGACGGCCCCGTAATGCAGAAGAAGACCATG
GGCTGGGAGGCCTCCTCCGAGCGGATGTACCCCGAGGACGGCGCCCTGAAGGGCGAGATCAAGCAGAGGC
TGAAGCTGAAGGACGGCGGCCACTACGACGCTGAGGTCAAGACCACCTACAAGGCCAAGAAGCCCGTGCA
GCTGCCCGGCGCCTACAACGTCAACATCAAGTTGGACATCACCTCCCACAACGAGGACTACACCATCGTG
GAACAGTACGAACGCGCCGAGGGCCGCCACTCCACCGGCGGCATGGACGAGCTGTACAAGTAAGAATTCG
TCGAGGGACCTAATAACTTCGTATAGCATACATTATACGAAGTTATACATGTTTAAGGGTTCCGGTTCCA
CTAGGTACAATTCGATATCAAGCTTATCGATAATCAACCTCTGGATTACAAAATTTGTGAAAGATTGACT
GGTATTCTTAACTATGTTGCTCCTTTTACGCTATGTGGATACGCTGCTTTAATGCCTTTGTATCATGCTA
TTGCTTCCCGTATGGCTTTCATTTTCTCCTCCTTGTATAAATCCTGGTTGCTGTCTCTTTATGAGGAGTT
GTGGCCCGTTGTCAGGCAACGTGGCGTGGTGTGCACTGTGTTTGCTGACGCAACCCCCACTGGTTGGGGC
ATTGCCACCACCTGTCAGCTCCTTTCCGGGACTTTCGCTTTCCCCCTCCCTATTGCCACGGCGGAACTCA
TCGCCGCCTGCCTTGCCCGCTGCTGGACAGGGGCTCGGCTGTTGGGCACTGACAATTCCGTGGTGTTGTC
GGGGAAATCATCGTCCTTTCCTTGGCTGCTCGCCTGTGTTGCCACCTGGATTCTGCGCGGGACGTCCTTC
TGCTACGTCCCTTCGGCCCTCAATCCAGCGGACCTTCCTTCCCGCGGCCTGCTGCCGGCTCTGCGGCCTC
TTCCGCGTCTTCGCCTTCGCCCTCAGACGAGTCGGATCTCCCTTTGGGCCGCCTCCCCGCATCGATACCG
TCGACCTCGATCGAGACCTAGAAAAACATGGAGCAATCACAAGTAGCAATACAGCAGCTACCAATGCTGA
TTGTGCCTGGCTAGAAGCACAAGAGGAGGAGGAGGTGGGTTTTCCAGTCACACCTCAGGTACCTTTAAGA
CCAATGACTTACAAGGCAGCTGTAGATCTTAGCCACTTTTTAAAAGAAAAGGGGGGACTGGAAGGGCTAA
TTCACTCCCAACGAAGACAAGATATCCTTGATCTGTGGATCTACCACACACAAGGCTACTTCCCTGATTG
GCAGAACTACACACCAGGGCCAGGGATCAGATATCCACTGACCTTTGGATGGTGCTACAAGCTAGTACCA
GTTGAGCAAGAGAAGGTAGAAGAAGCCAATGAAGGAGAGAACACCCGCTTGTTACACCCTGTGAGCCTGC
ATGGGATGGATGACCCGGAGAGAGAAGTATTAGAGTGGAGGTTTGACAGCCGCCTAGCATTTCATCACAT
GGCCCGAGAGCTGCATCCGGACTGTACTGGGTCTCTCTGGTTAGACCAGATCTGAGCCTGGGAGCTCTCT
GGCTAACTAGGGAACCCACTGCTTAAGCCTCAATAAAGCTTGCCTTGAGTGCTTCAAGTAGTGTGTGCCC
GTCTGTTGTGTGACTCTGGTAACTAGAGATCCCTCAGACCCTTTTAGTCAGTGTGGAAAATCTCTAGCAG
CATGTGAGCAAAAGGCCAGCAAAAGGCCAGGAACCGTAAAAAGGCCGCGTTGCTGGCGTTTTTCCATAGG
CTCCGCCCCCCTGACGAGCATCACAAAAATCGACGCTCAAGTCAGAGGTGGCGAAACCCGACAGGACTAT
AAAGATACCAGGCGTTTCCCCCTGGAAGCTCCCTCGTGCGCTCTCCTGTTCCGACCCTGCCGCTTACCGG
ATACCTGTCCGCCTTTCTCCCTTCGGGAAGCGTGGCGCTTTCTCATAGCTCACGCTGTAGGTATCTCAGT
TCGGTGTAGGTCGTTCGCTCCAAGCTGGGCTGTGTGCACGAACCCCCCGTTCAGCCCGACCGCTGCGCCT
TATCCGGTAACTATCGTCTTGAGTCCAACCCGGTAAGACACGACTTATCGCCACTGGCAGCAGCCACTGG
TAACAGGATTAGCAGAGCGAGGTATGTAGGCGGTGCTACAGAGTTCTTGAAGTGGTGGCCTAACTACGGC
TACACTAGAAGAACAGTATTTGGTATCTGCGCTCTGCTGAAGCCAGTTACCTTCGGAAAAAGAGTTGGTA
GCTCTTGATCCGGCAAACAAACCACCGCTGGTAGCGGTGGTTTTTTTGTTTGCAAGCAGCAGATTACGCG
CAGAAAAAAAGGATCTCAAGAAGATCCTTTGATCTTTTCTACGGGGTCTGACGCTCAGTGGAACGAAAAC
TCACGTTAAGGGATTTTGGTCATGAGATTATCAAAAAGGATCTTCACCTAGATCCTTTTAAATTAAAAAT
GAAGTTTTAAATCAATCTAAAGTATATATGAGTAAACTTGGTCTGACAGTTACCAATGCTTAATCAGTGA
GGCACCTATCTCAGCGATCTGTCTATTTCGTTCATCCATAGTTGCCTGACTCCCCGTCGTGTAGATAACT
ACGATACGGGAGGGCTTACCATCTGGCCCCAGTGCTGCAATGATACCGCGAGACCCACGCTCACCGGCTC
CAGATTTATCAGCAATAAACCAGCCAGCCGGAAGGGCCGAGCGCAGAAGTGGTCCTGCAACTTTATCCGC
CTCCATCCAGTCTATTAATTGTTGCCGGGAAGCTAGAGTAAGTAGTTCGCCAGTTAATAGTTTGCGCAAC
GTTGTTGCCATTGCTACAGGCATCGTGGTGTCACGCTCGTCGTTTGGTATGGCTTCATTCAGCTCCGGTT
CCCAACGATCAAGGCGAGTTACATGATCCCCCATGTTGTGCAAAAAAGCGGTTAGCTCCTTCGGTCCTCC
GATCGTTGTCAGAAGTAAGTTGGCCGCAGTGTTATCACTCATGGTTATGGCAGCACTGCATAATTCTCTT
ACTGTCATGCCATCCGTAAGATGCTTTTCTGTGACTGGTGAGTACTCAACCAAGTCATTCTGAGAATAGT
GTATGCGGCGACCGAGTTGCTCTTGCCCGGCGTCAATACGGGATAATACCGCGCCACATAGCAGAACTTT
AAAAGTGCTCATCATTGGAAAACGTTCTTCGGGGCGAAAACTCTCAAGGATCTTACCGCTGTTGAGATCC
AGTTCGATGTAACCCACTCGTGCACCCAACTGATCTTCAGCATCTTTTACTTTCACCAGCGTTTCTGGGT
GAGCAAAAACAGGAAGGCAAAATGCCGCAAAAAAGGGAATAAGGGCGACACGGAAATGTTGAATACTCAT
ACTCTTCCTTTTTCAATATTATTGAAGCATTTATCAGGGTTATTGTCTCATGAGCGGATACATATTTGAA
TGTATTTAGAAAAATAAACAAATAGGGGTTCCGCGCACATTTCCCCGAAAAGTGCCACCTGACGTCGACG
GATCGGGAGATCTCCCGATCCCCTATGGTGCACTCTCAGTACAATCTG
Features (pLannotate 1.2.2; 24 found; start..end, strand, type, name):
    183..562     +  enhancer       CMV enhancer: human cytomegalovirus immediate early enhancer
    563..762     +  promoter       CMV promoter: human cytomegalovirus (CMV) immediate early promoter
    780..960     +  LTR            5' LTR (truncated): truncated 5' long terminal repeat (LTR) from HIV-1
   1007..1132    +  misc_feature   HIV-1 Ψ: packaging signal of human immunodeficiency virus type 1
   1116..1454    +  CDS            HIV-1 gag (fragment): gag protein from human immunodeficiency virus 1; gag
   1629..1862    +  misc_feature   RRE: The Rev response element (RRE) of HIV-1 allows for Rev-dependent mRNA export from the nucleus to the cytoplasm.
   2239..2339    +  CDS            Rev (fragment): human immunodeficiency virus 1 (HIV-1) Rev protein; rev; enhances nuclear export of unspliced and incompletely spliced viral mRNAs
   2389..2506    +  misc_feature   cPPT/CTS: central polypurine tract and central termination sequence of HIV-1
   2759..2792    +  protein_bind   loxP: Cre-mediated recombination occurs in the 8-bp core sequence (GCATACAT). Cre recombinase
   2918..2985    +  misc_RNA       tracrRNA (fragment): trans-activating CRISPR RNA for the Streptococcus pyogenes CRISPR/Cas9 system
   3110..3413    +  enhancer       CMV enhancer: human cytomegalovirus immediate early enhancer
   3414..3617    +  promoter       CMV promoter: human cytomegalovirus (CMV) immediate early promoter
   3651..4247    +  CDS            PuroR: puromycin N-acetyltransferase; pac from Streptomyces alboniger; confers resistance to puromycin
   4323..5030    +  CDS            mCherry: mCherry is a basic (constitutively fluorescent) red fluorescent protein published in 2004, derived from Discosoma sp.. It is reported to be a very rapidly-maturing monomer with low acid sensitivity.
   5053..5086    +  protein_bind   loxP: Cre-mediated recombination occurs in the 8-bp core sequence (GCATACAT). Cre recombinase
   5119..5142    +  misc_feature   MCS (fragment): pBluescript multiple cloning site
   5142..5730    +  misc_feature   WPRE: woodchuck hepatitis virus posttranscriptional regulatory element
   5731..5750    +  misc_feature   MCS (fragment): pBluescript multiple cloning site
   5752..6252    +  CDS            nef (fragment): NEF_HV1LA - Experimental evidence at protein level: Swiss-Prot protein existence level 1. Extracellular Nef protein targets CD4(+) T-lymphocytes for apoptosis by interacting with CXCR4 surface receptors. From Human immunodeficiency virus type 1 group M subtype B (isolate Lai) (HIV-1).
   6259..6439    +  LTR            5' LTR (truncated): truncated 5' long terminal repeat (LTR) from HIV-1
   6501..7089    -  rep_origin     ori: high-copy-number ColE1/pMB1/pBR322/pUC origin of replication
   7260..8120    -  CDS            AmpR: β-lactamase; bla; confers resistance to ampicillin, carbenicillin, and related antibiotics
   8121..8225    -  promoter       AmpR promoter: bla
   8284..28      -  misc_feature   bom (fragment) (across the origin): basis of mobility region from pBR322
