[The description below was written by a language model from this plasmid's Addgene catalogue record and pLannotate feature annotations shown in this document.]
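Description:
pgRNA_hMECP2_promoter_No3 is a lentiviral, mammalian-expression guide RNA vector built on a modified pgRNA backbone, with a recorded size of about 8.3 kb. In bacteria it is maintained as a high-copy plasmid through a ColE1/pUC-type origin and selected with ampicillin via β-lactamase. The viral portion has a typical HIV-1-derived transfer vector layout. A CMV enhancer/promoter sits upstream of a truncated 5' LTR to drive genomic RNA production in packaging cells. It is followed by the Ψ packaging signal with a gag fragment, the Rev response element for Rev-dependent nuclear export, and the cPPT/CTS. A WPRE that boosts transcript expression and a truncated LTR lie at the 3' end.

The payload is a synthetic single guide RNA, the third in a series directed at the promoter of human MECP2. It was cloned between two AarI sites that were destroyed in the process, and the catalogue entry lists U6 as its promoter. The generated feature table does not annotate the U6 promoter itself, but it does detect an S. pyogenes tracrRNA-derived scaffold fragment where the guide cassette would sit. Downstream, a second CMV enhancer/promoter drives puromycin N-acetyltransferase linked through T2A to mCherry, so both proteins come from one transcript. Transduced cells can therefore be enriched by puromycin selection or sorted by red fluorescence. Two loxP sites flank the sgRNA scaffold and the Puro-mCherry cassette, which would in principle permit Cre-mediated excision, although the record does not comment on this. The associated work concerns multiplex epigenome editing of MECP2 in Rett syndrome neurons, so the guide is presumably paired with a separately supplied Cas9-based effector, which this plasmid does not encode.
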