Addgene plasmid #194898: pgRNA_hMECP2_promoter_No3
Purpose: Lentiviral construct with mCherry and Puro cassettes to express sgRNA-3 targeting the promoter of human MECP2
Depositing lab: Shawn Liu. Depositing organization: Columbia University. Publication: Multiplex epigenome editing of MECP2 to rescue Rett syndrome neurons. Qian J, Guan X, Xie B, Xu C, Niu J, Tang X, Li CH, Colecraft HM, Jaenisch R, Liu XS. Sci Transl Med. 2023 Jan 18;15(679):eadd4666. doi: 10.1126/scitranslmed.add4666. Epub 2023 Jan 18. PubMed 36652535.
Backbone
  Vector backbone: pgRNA-modified
  Backbone manufacturer: Addgene 84477
  Total vector size (bp): 8319
  Vector type: Mammalian Expression, Lentiviral
  Selectable markers: Puromycin
Growth in bacteria
  Bacterial resistance: Ampicillin, 100 μg/mL
  Growth temperature: 37°C
  Growth strain: NEB Stable
  Copy number: High Copy
Gene/Insert
  Gene/Insert name: sgRNA targeting human MECP2 promoter No.3
  Species: Synthetic
  Promoter: U6
  Cloning method: Restriction Enzyme; 5′ cloning site AarI (destroyed during cloning); 3′ cloning site AarI (destroyed during cloning)
  Sequencing primers: 5′ gaaactcaccctaactg
Terms and licenses: Academic/Nonprofit Terms; Industry Terms: Not Available to Industry
Depositor comments: contain a CMV-Puro-T2A-mCherry cassette allowing for FACS isolation or puromycin selection.
How to cite: pgRNA_hMECP2_promoter_No3 was a gift from Shawn Liu (Addgene plasmid # 194898 ; http://n2t.net/addgene:194898 ; RRID:Addgene_194898)
